>Addgene plasmid #186235 | pBA559 | addgene full sequence | sequence record 373572 | Addgene NGS Result
TCTAGACTGAACTGGCCGATAATTGCAGACGGTTTAAACATCCCTCGGTACCAAATTCCAGAAAAGAGGC
CTCCCGAAAGGGGGGCCTTTTTTCGTTTTGGTCCGCTGCCAAACCAGATGTCAACACAGCTACAACGATT
TCAGATAAAAAAAATCCTTAGCTTTCGCTAAGGATGATTTCTGGAATTCTTGACAGCTAGCTCAGTCCTA
GGTATAATACTAGTATTTAGACCACCCCAAAAATGAAGGGGACTAAAACAGAGACCTCGTTTACCTATCG
GTCTCATGCTTGGGCCCGAACAAAAACTCATCTCAGAAGAGGATCTGAATAGCGCCGTCGACCATCATCA
TCATCATCATTGAGTTTAAACGCTCTCCAGCTTGGGTGTTTTGGCGGATGAGAGAAGATTTTCAGCCTGA
TACAGATTAAATCAGAACGCAGAAGCGGTCTGATAAAACAGAATTTGCCTGGCGGCAGTAGCGCGGTGGT
CCCACCTGACCCCATGCCGAACTCAGAAGTGAAACGCCGTAGCGCCGATGGTAGTGTGGGGTCTGCCCAT
GCGAGAGTAGGCAACTGCCAGGCATCAAATAAAACGAAAGGCTCAGTCGAAAGACTGGGCCTTTCGTTTT
ATCTGTTGTTTGTCGGTGAACTCGCCAGATATCGACGTCTTAAGACCCACTTTCACATTTAAGTTGTTTT
TCTAATCCGCATATGATCAATTCAAGGCCGAATAAGAAGGCTGGCTCTGCACCTTGGTGATCAAATAATT
CGATAGCTTGTCGTAATAATGGCGGCATACTATCAGTAGTAGGTGTTTCCCTTTCTTCTTTAGCGACTTG
ATGCTCTTGATCTTCCAATACGCAACCTAAAGTAAAATGCCCCACAGCGCTGAGTGCATATAATGCATTC
TCTAGTGAAAAACCTTGTTGGCATAAAAAGGCTAATTGATTTTCGAGAGTTTCATACTGTTTTTCTGTAG
GCCGTGTACCTAAATGTACTTTTGCTCCATCGCGATGACTTAGTAAAGCACATCTAAAACTTTTAGCGTT
ATTACGTAAAAAATCTTGCCAGCTTTCCCCTTCTAAAGGGCAAAAGTGAGTATGGTGCCTATCTAACATC
TCAATGGCTAAGGCGTCGAGCAAAGCCCGCTTATTTTTTACATGCCAATACAATGTAGGCTGCTCTACAC
CTAGCTTCTGGGCGAGTTTACGGGTTGTTAAACCTTCGATTCCGACCTCATTAAGCAGCTCTAATGCGCT
GTTAATCACTTTACTTTTATCTAATCTAGACATCATTAATTCCTAATTTTTGTTGACACTCTATCGTTGA
TAGAGTTATTTTACCACTCCCTATCAGTGATAGAGAAAAGAATTCAAAAGATCTAAAGAGGAGAAAGGAT
CTTACATGAAAGTGACGAAGGTAGGAGGCATTTCGCATAAGAAGTACACGTCCGAAGGCCGCTTAGTGAA
GTCAGAATCGGAAGAAAATCGCACAGACGAACGTCTGTCGGCGTTGCTTAATATGCGCCTTGACATGTAT
ATCAAGAATCCCAGCAGCACGGAAACCAAGGAAAATCAAAAACGCATTGGGAAATTAAAGAAATTCTTCT
CAAACAAAATGGTCTATCTTAAAGACAATACCTTGAGTTTGAAGAATGGGAAAAAGGAGAACATTGATCG
TGAGTATTCTGAGACTGACATCCTTGAGAGCGATGTCCGTGACAAGAAAAACTTCGCCGTGTTGAAAAAG
ATCTATCTGAATGAAAACGTGAACTCGGAGGAATTGGAAGTTTTTCGTAACGACATTAAGAAGAAACTGA
ACAAAATCAACAGCCTGAAGTACTCATTTGAAAAGAATAAGGCGAATTATCAAAAGATTAATGAGAATAA
CATCGAGAAGGTTGAAGGTAAGTCAAAGCGTAACATTATTTACGATTATTATCGTGAGTCAGCGAAACGT
GACGCTTATGTAAGCAATGTGAAAGAAGCCTTTGATAAGCTTTACAAGGAAGAGGACATTGCAAAACTTG
TTCTTGAAATTGAGAACCTTACGAAGTTAGAGAAATACAAGATTCGCGAGTTCTACCACGAAATTATTGG
ACGTAAGAATGACAAGGAAAACTTTGCAAAAATCATCTACGAAGAAATCCAGAATGTTAATAACATGAAA
GAGTTGATCGAGAAGGTACCGGACATGAGTGAGTTGAAAAAGAGCCAAGTATTTTACAAGTATTACTTAG
ACAAAGAAGAGTTGAACGACAAGAACATCAAATACGCGTTTTGTCATTTCGTGGAAATCGAAATGAGTCA
GTTGCTGAAGAACTACGTATATAAGCGCTTAAGTAATATCTCGAATGACAAAATTAAGCGTATCTTTGAA
TACCAGAACTTGAAAAAATTGATCGAAAATAAGCTGTTAAACAAACTTGACACGTACGTCCGTAATTGTG
GAAAGTATAATTATTATTTGCAAGACGGCGAAATTGCCACTTCAGATTTCATCGCCCGCAACCGTCAGAA
TGAAGCGTTTCTTCGCAACATCATTGGGGTGTCATCTGTGGCCTACTTTTCTCTTCGCAACATTCTTGAA
ACGGAGAACGAGAATGATATTACTGGGCGTATGCGCGGCAAAACAGTTAAGAACAATAAAGGTGAAGAGA
AGTACGTGTCCGGAGAAGTTGATAAGATCTATAATGAAAATAAGAAGAACGAGGTTAAGGAGAACTTAAA
AATGTTCTATTCGTACGATTTCAATATGGACAACAAGAATGAAATCGAAGATTTCTTCGCCAACATCGAC
GAGGCGATTTCTTCCATCCGTCACGGTATTGTCCACTTCAACTTGGAATTAGAAGGTAAGGATATCTTTG
CGTTCAAGAACATTGCGCCATCCGAAATCTCAAAGAAGATGTTTCAGAATGAGATTAACGAGAAAAAACT
GAAATTGAAGATCTTTCGTCAACTGAACTCTGCCAACGTGTTCCGCTATCTCGAAAAGTATAAAATTCTG
AATTACCTTAAACGTACACGCTTCGAGTTTGTCAATAAAAATATCCCATTCGTCCCGTCTTTCACCAAAT
TATATTCGCGCATTGATGACCTGAAGAATAGTCTTGGGATTTACTGGAAAACTCCGAAAACAAACGACGA
CAATAAGACTAAGGAGATTATTGATGCCCAAATCTATTTGCTTAAAAACATCTATTACGGGGAGTTCCTG
AATTATTTCATGTCGAACAATGGTAATTTCTTTGAGATTTCTAAAGAAATCATCGAATTGAACAAGAACG
ATAAACGCAACTTAAAGACTGGGTTTTACAAGCTGCAAAAGTTTGAAGACATCCAGGAGAAGATTCCAAA
GGAATACTTGGCGAATATCCAGTCCCTGTACATGATTAATGCCGGTAATCAGGACGAAGAAGAAAAGGAC
ACTTATATTGATTTCATTCAAAAGATCTTCTTAAAGGGATTTATGACGTATCTTGCTAATAACGGTCGTT
TAAGTCTGATTTACATCGGCTCGGATGAAGAAACAAATACGTCATTAGCAGAAAAGAAGCAAGAGTTTGA
CAAGTTCTTGAAGAAGTACGAGCAGAACAATAATATCAAGATCCCCTATGAGATCAATGAATTCCTGCGT
GAGATCAAACTGGGAAACATCCTGAAGTATACTGAGCGTTTAAACATGTTCTACCTTATCTTAAAGCTTT
TGAATCACAAGGAGCTGACAAATCTGAAGGGTAGTCTTGAAAAATATCAGTCTGCCAATAAGGAAGAAGC
GTTCTCTGACCAATTGGAGTTAATTAACCTGCTTAACCTTGACAACAACCGCGTGACGGAAGACTTCGAA
TTAGAGGCCGACGAGATTGGAAAATTTCTTGATTTCAATGGCAACAAAGTTAAGGATAACAAGGAACTGA
AAAAGTTCGATACAAACAAGATCTACTTTGACGGCGAGAACATTATCAAACACCGTGCCTTCTACAATAT
TAAGAAATATGGCATGTTAAACTTACTGGAGAAAATTGCCGACAAGGCTGGATACAAGATCTCGATCGAA
GAGCTGAAGAAATACTCCAATAAAAAGAATGAGATCGAGAAGAACCATAAGATGCAGGAAAATCTGCACC
GCAAATACGCTCGTCCCCGTAAAGACGAGAAGTTTACAGATGAGGACTATGAAAGTTACAAGCAAGCTAT
TGAGAATATTGAGGAGTACACCCACCTTAAGAACAAGGTAGAATTCAATGAGCTGAATTTACTGCAGGGC
CTGTTGCTGCGCATTTTACATCGTTTAGTCGGATATACCTCAATTTGGGAACGCGATCTGCGCTTCCGCC
TTAAAGGTGAGTTCCCAGAAAACCAATACATCGAAGAGATCTTCAACTTTGAAAATAAGAAGAACGTGAA
GTACAAAGGGGGTCAGATTGTAGAGAAATACATTAAATTCTACAAGGAATTACATCAAAATGATGAAGTT
AAGATCAACAAGTACAGTTCCGCGAATATCAAGGTGTTGAAGCAAGAAAAGAAGGACCTTTATATTCGCA
ATTACATCGCCCACTTCAATTATATTCCTCACGCCGAGATCTCACTGCTGGAAGTCCTTGAAAATTTGCG
TAAATTGCTGTCCTACGATCGCAAACTGAAAAATGCCGTAATGAAATCAGTAGTTGATATCCTTAAGGAG
TATGGTTTTGTAGCCACATTCAAAATCGGGGCGGACAAGAAGATCGGTATTCAGACACTGGAGAGCGAAA
AAATCGTGCATCTTAAGAATCTTAAGAAGAAGAAGTTAATGACTGACCGCAATTCCGAGGAACTTTGCAA
ATTGGTGAAGATTATGTTTGAATACAAAATGGAAGAGAAAAAGTCTGAAAACTAATAAATCCCTCGGTAC
CAAAGACGAACAATAAGACGCTGAAAAGCGTCTTTTTTCGTTTTGGTCCGCTGAGCAGTTACAGAGATGT
TACGAACCACTAGTGCACTGCAGTACACCTTTGGTCGAAAAAAAAAGCCCGCACTGTCAGGTGCGGGCTT
TTTTCTGTGTTTCCACCAATAAAAAACGCCCGGCGGCAACCGAGCGTTCTGAACAAATCCAGATGGAGTT
CTGAGGTCATTACTGGATCTATCAACAGGAGTCCAAGCGAGCTCGATATCAAATTACGCCCCGCCCTGCC
ACTCATCGCAGTACTGTTGTAATTCATTAAGCATTCTGCCGACATGGAAGCCATCACAAACGGCATGATG
AACCTGAATCGCCAGCGGCATCAGCACCTTGTCGCCTTGCGTATAATATTTGCCCATGGTGAAAACGGGG
GCGAAGAAGTTGTCCATATTGGCCACGTTTAAATCAAAACTGGTGAAACTCACCCAGGGATTGGCTGAAA
CGAAAAACATATTCTCAATAAACCCTTTAGGGAAATAGGCCAGGTTTTCACCGTAACACGCCACATCTTG
CGAATATATGTGTAGAAACTGCCGGAAATCGTCGTGGTATTCACTCCAGAGCGATGAAAACGTTTCAGTT
TGCTCATGGAAAACGGTGTAACAAGGGTGAACACTATCCCATATCACCAGCTCACCGTCTTTCATTGCCA
TACGAAATTCCGGATGAGCATTCATCAGGCGGGCAAGAATGTGAATAAAGGCCGGATAAAACTTGTGCTT
ATTTTTCTTTACGGTCTTTAAAAAGGCCGTAATATCCAGCTGAACGGTCTGGTTATAGGTACATTGAGCA
ACTGACTGAAATGCCTCAAAATGTTCTTTACGATGCCATTGGGATATATCAACGGTGGTATATCCAGTGA
TTTTTTTCTCCATTTTAGCTTCCTTAGCTCCTGAAAATCTCGATAACTCAAAAAATACGCCCGGTAGTGA
TCTTATTTCATTATGGTGAAAGTTGGAACCTCTTACGTGCCCGATCAAGCGCTAGCGGAGTGTATACTGG
CTTACTATGTTGGCACTGATGAGGGTGTCAGTGAAGTGCTTCATGTGGCAGGAGAAAAAAGGCTGCACCG
GTGCGTCAGCAGAATATGTGATACAGGATATATTCCGCTTCCTCGCTCACTGACTCGCTACGCTCGGTCG
TTCGACTGCGGCGAGCGGAAATGGCTTACGAACGGGGCGGAGATTTCCTGGAAGATGCCAGGAAGATACT
TAACAGGGAAGTGAGAGGGCCGCGGCAAAGCCGTTTTTCCATAGGCTCCGCCCCCCTGACAAGCATCACG
AAATCTGACGCTCAAATCAGTGGTGGCGAAACCCGACAGGACTATAAAGATACCAGGCGTTTCCCCCTGG
CGGCTCCCTCGTGCGCTCTCCTGTTCCTGCCTTTCGGTTTACCGGTGTCATTCCGCTGTTATGGCCGCGT
TTGTCTCATTCCACGCCTGACACTCAGTTCCGGGTAGGCAGTTCGCTCCAAGCTGGACTGTATGCACGAA
CCCCCCGTTCAGTCCGACCGCTGCGCCTTATCCGGTAACTATCGTCTTGAGTCCAACCCGGAAAGACATG
CAAAAGCACCACTGGCAGCAGCCACTGGTAATTGATTTAGAGGAGTTAGTCTTGAAGTCATGCGCCGGTT
AAGGCTAAACTGAAAGGACAAGTTTTGGTGACTGCGCTCCTCCAAGCCAGTTACCTCGGTTCAAAGAGTT
GGTAGCTCAGAGAACCTTCGAAAAACCGCCCTGCAAGGCGGTTTTTTCGTTTTCAGAGCAAGAGATTACG
CGCAGACCAAAACGATCTCAAGAAGATCATCTTATTAATCAGATAAAATATTTCTAGATTTCAGTGCAAT
TTATCTCTTCAAATGTAGCACCTGAAGTCAGCCCCATACGATATAAGTTGTTTCAGCCAAAAAACTTAAG
ACCGCCGGTCTTGTCCACTACCTTGCAGTAATGCGGTGGACAGGATCGGCGGTTTTCTTTTCTCTTCTCA
ACCCTGAATTCGCA
Features (pLannotate 1.2.2; 14 found; start..end, strand, type, name):
    138..181     -  terminator     bacterial terminator: putative bacterial transcription terminator
    190..224     +  promoter       J23119(SpeI) promoter: bacterial promoter (Registry of Standard Biological Parts BBa J23119) modified to end with an SpeI site
    343..360     +  CDS            capTEV™ (fragment): composite tag for in vivo biotinylation, TEV protease cleavage, and 6xHis tagging
    467..582     +  ncRNA          5S rRNA: Accession: RF00001 - 5S ribosomal RNA
    586..632     +  terminator     rrnB T1 terminator: transcription terminator T1 from the E. coli rrnB gene
    670..1293    -  CDS            TetR: tetracycline repressor TetR; tetR from transposon Tn10; TetR binds to the tetracycline operator tetO to inhibit transcription. This inhibition can be relieved by adding tetracycline or doxycycline.
   1312..1367    +  promoter       tetR/tetA promoters: tetR; overlapping promoters for bacterial tetR and tetA
   1406..4882    +  CDS            cas13a: CS13A_LEPBD - Also known as c2c2
   5059..5093    -  terminator     lambda t0 terminator: minimal transcription terminator from phage lambda (Scholtissek and Grosse, 1987)
   5167..5823    -  CDS            cat: CAT_ECOLX - Experimental evidence at protein level: Swiss-Prot protein existence level 1. This enzyme is an effector of chloramphenicol resistance in bacteria. From Escherichia coli. This protein is used as a marker in many commonly used cloning vectors, such as pACYC184.
   5824..5921    -  promoter       cat promoter: promoter of the E. coli cat gene encoding chloramphenicol acetyltransferase
   5928..5954    +  misc_feature   bom (fragment): basis of mobility region from pBR322
   6053..6108    -  rep_origin     RSF ori (fragment): Plasmids containing the RSF 1030 origin of replication can be propagated in E. coli cells that contain additional plasmids with compatible origins.
   6196..6741    -  rep_origin     p15A ori: Plasmids containing the medium-copy-number p15A origin of replication can be propagated in E. coli cells that contain a second plasmid with the ColE1 origin.
