>Addgene plasmid #186235 | pBA559 Sequencing Result | analyzer sequence | sequence record 369184
TTTCTTTTCTCTTCTCAACCCTGAATTCGCATCTAGACTGAACTGGCCGATAATTGCAGACGGTTTAAAC
ATCCCTCGGTACCAAATTCCAGAAAAGAGGCCTCCCGAAAGGGGGGCCTTTTTTCGTTTTGGTCCGCTGC
CAAACCAGATGTCAACACAGCTACAACGATTTCAGATAAAAAAAATCCTTAGCTTTCGCTAAGGATGATT
TCTGGAATTCTTGACAGCTAGCTCAGTCCTAGGTATAATACTAGTATTTAGACCACCCCAAAAATGAAGG
GGACTAAAACAGAGACCTCGTTTACCTATCGGTCTCATGCTTGGGCCCGAACAAAAACTCATCTCAGAAG
AGGATCTGAATAGCGCCGTCGACCATCATCATCATCATCATTGAGTTTAAACGCTCTCCAGCTTGGGTGT
TTTGGCGGATGAGAGAAGATTTTCAGCCTGATACAGATTAAATCAGAACGCAGAAGCGGTCTGATAAAAC
AGAATTTGCCTGGCGGCAGTAGCGCGGTGGTCCCACCTGACCCCATGCCGAACTCAGAAGTGAAACGCCG
TAGCGCCGATGGTAGTGTGGGGTCTGCCCATGCGAGAGTAGGCAACTGCCAGGCATCAAATAAAACGAAA
GGCTCAGTCGAAAGACTGGGCCTTTCGTTTTATCTGTTGTTTGTCGGTGAACTCGCCAGATATCGACGTC
TTAAGACCCACTTTCACATTTAAGTTGTTTTTCTAATCCGCATATGATCAATTCAAGGCCGAATAAGAAG
GCTGGCTCTGCACCTTGGTGATCAAATAATTCGATAGCTTGTCGTAATAATGGCGGCATACTATCAGTAG
TAGGTGTTTCCCTTTCTTCTTTAGCGACTTGATGCTCTTGATCTTCCAATACGCAACCTAAAGTAAAATG
CCCCACAGCGCTGAGTGCATATAATGCATTCTCTAGTGAAAAACCTTGTTGGCATAAAAAGGCTAATTGA
TTTTCGAGAGTTTCATACTGTTTTTCTGTAGGCCGTGTACCTAAATGTACTTTTGCTCCATCGCGATGAC
TTAGTAAAGCACATCTAAAACTTTTAGCGTTATTACGTAAAAAATCTTGCCAGCTTTCCCCTTCTAAAGG
GCAAAAGTGAGTATGGTGCCTATCTAACATCTCAATGGCTAAGGCGTCGAGCAAAGCCCGCTTATTTTTT
ACATGCCAATACMATGTAGGCNGCTCTACACCTAGCTTCTGGGCGAGTTTACGGGTTGTTAAACCTTCGA
TTCCGACCTCATTAAGCAGCTCTAATGCGCTGTTAATCACTTTACTTTTATCTAATCTAGACATCATTAA
TTCCTAATTTTTGTTGACACTCTATCGTTGATAGAGTTATTTTACCACTCCCTATCAGTGATAGAGAAAA
GAATTCAAAAGATCTAAAGAGGAGAAAGGATCTTACATGAAAGTGACGAAGGTAGGAGGCATTTCGCATA
AGAAGTACACGTCCGAAGGCCGCTTAGTGAAGTCAGAATCGGAAGAAAATCGCACAGACGAACGTCTGTC
GGCGTTGCTTAATATGCGCCTTGACATGTATATCAAGAATCCCAGCAGCACGGAAACCAAGGAAAATCAA
AAACGCATTGGGAAATTAAAGAAATTCTTCTCAAACAAAATGGTCTATCTTAAAGACAATACCTTGAGTT
TGAAGAATGGGAAAAAGGAGAACATTGATCGTGAGTATTCTGAGACTGACATCCTTGAGAGCGATGTCCG
TGACAAGAAAAACTTCGCCGTGTTGAAAAAGATCTATCTGAATGAAAACGTGAACTCGGAGGAATTGGAA
GTTTTTCGTAACGACATTAAGAAGAAACTGAACAAAATCAACAGCCTGAAGTACTCATTTGAAAAGAATA
AGGCGAATTATCAAAAGATTAATGAGAATAACATCGAGAAGGTTGAAGGTAAGTCAAAGCGTAACATTAT
TTACGATTATTATCGTGAGTCAGCGAAACGTGACGCTTATGTAAGCAATGTGAAAGAAGCCTTTGATAAG
CTTTACAAGGAAGAGGACATTGCAAAACTTGTTCTTGAAATTGAGAACCTTACGAAGTTAGAGAAATACA
AGATTCGCGAGTTCTACCACGAAATTATTGGACGTAAGAATGACAAGGAAAACTTTGCAAAAATCATCTA
CGAAGAAATCCAGAATGTTAATAACATGAAAGAGTTGATCGAGAAGGTACCGGACATGAGTGAGTTGAAA
AAGAGCCAAGTATTTTACAAGTATTACTTAGACAAAGAAGAGTTGAACGACAAGAACATCAAATACGCGT
TTTGTCATTTCGTGGAAATCGAAATGAGTCAGTTGCTGAAGAACTACGTATATAAGCGCTTAAGTAATAT
CTCGAATGACAAAATTAAGCGTATCTTTGAATACCAGAACTTGAAAAAATTGATCGAAAATAAGCTGTTA
AACAAACTTGACACGTACGTCCGTAATTGTGGAAAGTATAATTATTATTTGCAAGACGGCGAAATTGCCA
CTTCAGATTTCATCGCCCGCAACCGTCAGAATGAAGCGTTTCTTCGCAACATCATTGGGGTGTCATCTGT
GGCCTACTTTTCTCTTCGCAACATTCTTGAAACGGAGAACGAGAATGATATTACTGGGCGTATGCGCGGC
AAAACAGTTAAGAACAATAAAGGTGAAGAGAAGTACGTGTCCGGAGAAGTTGATAAGATCTATAATGAAA
ATAAGAAGAACGAGGTTAAGGAGAACTTAAAAATGTTCTATTCGTACGATTTCAATATGGACAACAAGAA
TGAAATCGAAGATTTCTTCGCCAACATCGACGAGGCGATTTCTTCCATCCGTCACGGTATTGTCCACTTC
AACTTGGAATTAGAAGGTAAGGATATCTTTGCGTTCAAGAACATTGCGCCATCCGAAATCTCAAAGAAGA
TGTTTCAGAATGAGATTAACGAGAAAAAACTGAAATTGAAGATCTTTCGTCAACTGAACTCTGCCAACGT
GTTCCGCTATCTCGAAAAGTATAAAATTCTGAATTACCTTAAACGTACACGCTTCGAGTTTGTCAATAAA
AATATCCCATTCGTCCCGTCTTTCACCAAATTATATTCGCGCATTGATGACCTGAAGAATAGTCTTGGGA
TTTACTGGAAAACTCCGAAAACAAACGACGACAATAAGACTAAGGAGATTATTGATGCCCAAATCTATTT
GCTTAAAAACATCTATTACGGGGAGTTCCTGAATTATTTCATGTCGAACAATGGTAATTTCTTTGAGATT
TCTAAAGAAATCATCGAATTGAACAAGAACGATAAACGCAACTTAAAGACTGGGTTTTACAAGCTGCAAA
AGTTTGAAGACATCCAGGAGAAGATTCCAAAGGAATACTTGGCGAATATCCAGTCCCTGTACATGATTAA
TGCCGGTAATCAGGACGAAGAAGAAAAGGACACTTATATTGATTTCATTCAAAAGATCTTCTTAAAGGGA
TTTATGACGTATCTTGCTAATAACGGTCGTTTAAGTCTGATTTACATCGGCTCGGATGAAGAAACAAATA
CGTCATTAGCAGAAAAGAAGCAAGAGTTTGACAAGTTCTTGAAGAAGTACGAGCAGAACAATAATATCAA
GATCCCCTATGAGATCAATGAATTCCTGCGTGAGATCAAACTGGGAAACATCCTGAAGTATACTGAGCGT
TTAAACATGTTCTACCTTATCTTAAAGCTTTTGAATCACAAGGAGCTGACAAATCTGAAGGGTAGTCTTG
AAAAATATCAGTCTGCCAATAAGGAAGAAGCGTTCTCTGACCAATTGGAGTTAATTAACCTGCTTAACCT
TGACAACAACCGCGTGACGGAAGACTTCGAATTAGAGGCCGACGAGATTGGAAAATTTCTTGATTTCAAT
GGCAACAAAGTTAAGGATAACAAGGAACTGAAAAAGTTCGATACAAACAAGATCTACTTTGACGGCGAGA
ACATTATCAAACACCGTGCCTTCTACAATATTAAGAAATATGGCATGTTAAACTTACTGGAGAAAATTGC
CGACAAGGCTGGATACAAGATCTCGATCGAAGAGCTGAAGAAATACTCCAATAAAAAGAATGAGATCGAG
AAGAACCATAAGATGCAGGAAAATCTGCACCGCAAATACGCTCGTCCCCGTAAAGACGAGAAGTTTACAG
ATGAGGACTATGAAAGTTACAAGCAAGCTATTGAGAATATTGAGGAGTACACCCACCTTAAGAACAAGGT
AGAATTCAATGAGCTGAATTTACTGCAGGGCCTGTTGCTGCGCATTTTACATCGTTTAGTCGGATATACC
TCAATTTGGGAACGCGATCTGCGCTTCCGCCTTAAAGGTGAGTTCCCAGAAAACCAATACATCGAAGAGA
TCTTCAACTTTGAAAATAAGAAGAACGTGAAGTACAAAGGGGGTCAGATTGTAGAGAAATACATTAAATT
CTACAAGGAATTACATCAAAATGATGAAGTTAAGATCAACAAGTACAGTTCCGCGAATATCAAGGTGTTG
AAGCAAGAAAAGAAGGACCTTTATATTCGCAATTACATCGCCCACTTCAATTATATTCCTCACGCCGAGA
TCTCACTGCTGGAAGTCCTTGAAAATTTGCGTAAATTGCTGTCCTACGATCGCAAACTGAAAAATGCCGT
AATGAAATCAGTAGTTGATATCCTTAAGGAGTATGGTTTTGTAGCCACATTCAAAATCGGGGCGGACAAG
AAGATCGGTATTCAGACACTGGAGAGCGAAAAAATCGTGCATCTTAAGAATCTTAAGAAGAAGAAGTTAA
TGACTGACCGCAATTCCGAGGAACTTTGCAAATTGGTGAAGATTATGTTTGAATACAAAATGGAAGAGAA
AAAGTCTGAAAACTAATAAATCCCTCGGTACCAAAGACGAACAATAAGACGCTGAAAAGCGTCTTTTTTC
GTTTTGGTCCGCTGAGCAGTTACAGAGATGTTACGAACCACTAGTGCACTGCAGTACACCTTTGGTCGAA
AAAAAAAGCCCGCACTGTCAGGTGCGGGCTTTTTTCTGTGTTTCCACCAATAAAAAACGCCCGGCGGCAA
CCGAGCGTTCTGAACAAATCCAGATGGAGTTCTGAGGTCATTACTGGATCTATCAACAGGAGTCCAAGCG
AGCTCGATATCAAATTACGCCCCGCCCTGCCACTCATCGCAGTACTGTTGTAATTCATTAAGCATTCTGC
CGACATGGAAGCCATCACAAACGGCATGATGAACCTGAATCGCCAGCGGCATCAGCACCTTGTCGCCTTG
CGTATAATATTTGCCCATGGTGAAAACGGGGGCGAAGAAGTTGTCCATATTGGCCACGTTTAAATCAAAA
CTGGTGAAACTCACCCAGGGATTGGCTGAAACGAAAAACATATTCTCAATAAACCCTTTAGGGAAATAGG
CCAGGTTTTCACCGTAACACGCCACATCTTGCGAATATATGTGTAGAAACTGCCGGAAATCGTCGTGGTA
TTCACTCCAGAGCGATGAAAACGTTTCAGTTTGCTCATGGAAAACGGTGTAACAAGGGTGAACACTATCC
CATATCACCAGCTCACCGTCTTTCATTGCCATACGAAATTCCGGATGAGCATTCATCAGGCGGGCAAGAA
TGTGAATAAAGGCCGGATAAAACTTGTGCTTATTTTTCTTTACGGTCTTTAAAAAGGCCGTAATATCCAG
CTGAACGGTCTGGTTATAGGTACATTGAGCAACTGACTGAAATGCCTCAAAATGTTCTTTACGATGCCAT
TGGGATATATCAACGGTGGTATATCCAGTGATTTTTTTCTCCATTTTAGCTTCCTTAGCTCCTGAAAATC
TCGATAACTCAAAAAATACGCCCGGTAGTGATCTTATTTCATTATGGTGAAAGTTGGAACCTCTTACGTG
CCCGATCAAGCGCTAGCGGAGTGTATACTGGCTTACTATGTTGGCACTGATGAGGGTGTCAGTGAAGTGC
TTCATGTGGCAGGAGAAAAAAGGCTGCACCGGTGCGTCAGCAGAATATGTGATACAGGATATATTCCGCT
TCCTCGCTCACTGACTCGCTACGCTCGGTCGTTCGACTGCGGCGAGCGGAAATGGCTTACGAACGGGGCG
GAGATTTCCTGGAAGATGCCAGGAAGATACTTAACAGGGAAGTGAGAGGGCCGCGGCAAAGCCGTTTTTC
CATAGGCTCCGCCCCCCTGACAAGCATCACGAAATCTGACGCTCAAATCAGTGGTGGCGAAACCCGACAG
GACTATAAAGATACCAGGCGTTTCCCCCTGGCGGCTCCCTCGTGCGCTCTCCTGTTCCTGCCTTTCGGTT
TACCGGTGTCATTCCGCTGTTATGGCCGCGTTTGTCTCATTCCACGCCTGACACTCAGTTCCGGGTAGGC
AGTTCGCTCCAAGCTGGACTGTATGCACGAACCCCCCGTTCAGTCCGACCGCTGCGCCTTATCCGGTAAC
TATCGTCTTGAGTCCAACCCGGAAAGACATGCAAAAGCACCACTGGCAGCAGCCACTGGTAATTGATTTA
GAGGAGTTAGTCTTGAAGTCATGCGCCGGTTAAGGCTAAACTGAAAGGACAAGTTTTGGTGACTGCGCTC
CTCCAAGCCAGTTACCTCGGTTCAAAGAGTTGGTAGCTCAGAGAACCTTCGAAAAACCGCCCTGCAAGGC
GGTTTTTTCGTTTTCAGAGCAAGAGATTACGCGCAGACCAAAACGATCTCAAGAAGATCATCTTATTAAT
CAGATAAAATATTTCTAGATTTCAGTGCAATTTATCTCTTCAAATGTAGCACCTGAAGTCAGCCCCATAC
GATATAAGTTGTTTCAGCCAAAAAACTTAAGACCGCCGGTCTTGTCCACTACCTTGCAGTAATGCGGTGG
ACAGGATCGGCGGTTTT
Features (pLannotate 1.2.2; 15 found; start..end, strand, type, name):
    169..212     -  terminator     bacterial terminator: putative bacterial transcription terminator
    221..255     +  promoter       J23119(SpeI) promoter: bacterial promoter (Registry of Standard Biological Parts BBa J23119) modified to end with an SpeI site
    374..391     +  CDS            capTEV™ (fragment): composite tag for in vivo biotinylation, TEV protease cleavage, and 6xHis tagging
    498..613     +  ncRNA          5S rRNA: Accession: RF00001 - 5S ribosomal RNA
    617..663     +  terminator     rrnB T1 terminator: transcription terminator T1 from the E. coli rrnB gene
    701..1327    -  CDS            TetR: tetracycline repressor TetR; tetR; TetR binds to the tetracycline operator tetO to inhibit transcription. This inhibition can be relieved by adding tetracycline or doxycycline.
   1343..1398    +  promoter       tetR/tetA promoters: tetR; overlapping promoters for bacterial tetR and tetA
   1437..4913    +  CDS            cas13a: CS13A_LEPBD - Also known as c2c2
   5090..5124    -  terminator     lambda t0 terminator: minimal transcription terminator from phage lambda (Scholtissek and Grosse, 1987)
   5198..5854    -  CDS            cat: CAT_ECOLX - Experimental evidence at protein level: Swiss-Prot protein existence level 1. This enzyme is an effector of chloramphenicol resistance in bacteria. From Escherichia coli. This protein is used as a marker in many commonly used cloning vectors, such as pACYC184.
   5855..5952    -  promoter       cat promoter: promoter of the E. coli cat gene encoding chloramphenicol acetyltransferase
   5959..5985    +  misc_feature   bom (fragment): basis of mobility region from pBR322
   6084..6139    -  rep_origin     RSF ori (fragment): Plasmids containing the RSF 1030 origin of replication can be propagated in E. coli cells that contain additional plasmids with compatible origins.
   6227..6772    -  rep_origin     p15A ori: Plasmids containing the medium-copy-number p15A origin of replication can be propagated in E. coli cells that contain a second plasmid with the ColE1 origin.
   6944..13      +  terminator     PGK1 terminator (fragment) (across the origin): S. cerevisae PGK1; transcription terminator for 3-phosphoglycerate kinase gene
