[The description below was written by a language model from this plasmid's Addgene catalogue record and pLannotate feature annotations shown in this document.]
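Description:
pBA559 is a bacterial expression plasmid of roughly 6.9 kb that serves as an empty entry vector for cloning CRISPR RNAs alongside an inducible LbuCas13a nuclease. It replicates from a p15A origin, catalogued as low copy, which is compatible with ColE1-type plasmids in the same E. coli cell. Selection is by chloramphenicol resistance from a cat gene under its native promoter. Short matches annotated as bom, RSF ori and (in one of the two sequence records) a yeast PGK1 terminator are small fragments and are probably backbone remnants or incidental hits rather than functional parts.

The payload has two expression units. The cas13a coding sequence (also known as c2c2) sits downstream of the overlapping tetR/tetA promoter region, with TetR encoded divergently. TetR therefore represses Cas13a transcription until tetracycline or an analogue relieves binding at the operator. A lambda t0 terminator lies downstream of this unit. Separately, a strong constitutive J23119 promoter drives the crRNA cassette, which is insulated by an upstream terminator and closed by the rrnB T1 terminator region. According to the depositor, spacers are inserted at a BsaI-based entry site, but the feature table does not annotate the site or the direct repeat. The tiny capTEV fragment called in that interval is likely a spurious match.

No insert is recorded, as expected for an entry backbone. The two sequence records differ by only a few nucleotides and show the same architecture. The associated publication concerns Cas13a-based phage genome editing, so the plasmid is evidently meant for building crRNA-programmed, inducible RNA-targeting constructs for use against phage in bacteria.
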