Addgene plasmid #186235: pBA559
Purpose: (Empty Backbone) pTet-LbuCas13a crRNA entry vector
Depositing lab: Jennifer Doudna. Depositing organization: University of California, Berkeley. Publication: Broad-spectrum CRISPR-Cas13a enables efficient phage genome editing. Adler BA, Hessler T, Cress BF, Lahiri A, Mutalik VK, Barrangou R, Banfield J, Doudna JA. Nat Microbiol. 2022 Dec;7(12):1967-1979. doi: 10.1038/s41564-022-01258-x. Epub 2022 Oct 31. PubMed 36316451.
Backbone
  Vector backbone: p15a
  Vector type: Bacterial Expression
Growth in bacteria
  Bacterial resistance: Chloramphenicol, 25 μg/mL
  Growth temperature: 37°C
  Growth strain: NEB Stable
  Copy number: Low Copy
Gene/Insert
  Gene/Insert name: None
Terms and licenses: Academic/Nonprofit Terms; Industry Terms: Not Available to Industry
Depositor comments: crRNA entry vector using BsaI, pTet-LbuCas13a + crRNA entry site
How to cite: pBA559 was a gift from Jennifer Doudna (Addgene plasmid # 186235 ; http://n2t.net/addgene:186235 ; RRID:Addgene_186235)
